Addgene plasmid #23713: pDONR223-PAK4
Depositing lab: William Hahn & David Root. Depositing organization: Dana-Farber Cancer Institute. Publication: COT drives resistance to RAF inhibition through MAP kinase pathway reactivation. Johannessen CM, Boehm JS, Kim SY, Thomas SR, Wardwell L, Johnson LA, Emery CM, Stransky N, Cogdill AP, Barretina J, Caponigro G, Hieronymus H, Murray RR, Salehi-Ashtiani K, Hill DE, Vidal M, Zhao JJ, Yang X, Alkan O, Kim S, Harris JL, Wilson CJ, Myer VE, Finan PM, Root DE, Roberts TM, Golub T, Flaherty KT, Dummer R, Weber BL, Sellers WR, Schlegel R, Wargo JA, Hahn WC, Garraway LA. Nature. 2010 Dec 16;468(7326):968-72. doi: 10.1038/nature09627 PubMed 21107320.
Backbone
  Vector backbone: pDONR223
  Backbone manufacturer: Invitrogen
  Backbone size w/o insert (bp): 5005
  Vector type: Gateway Donor vector
Growth in bacteria
  Bacterial resistance: Spectinomycin, 50 μg/mL
  Growth temperature: 37°C
  Growth strain: DH5alpha
  Copy number: High Copy
Gene/Insert
  Gene/Insert name: PAK4 (alt name: p21(CDKN1A)-activated kinase 4)
  Species: H. sapiens (human)
  Insert size (bp): 1776
  Entrez Gene: PAK4
  Cloning method: Gateway Cloning
  Sequencing primers: 5′ M13pUC-fwd; 3′ M13rev
Terms and licenses: Academic/Nonprofit Terms; Industry Terms: Not Available to Industry
Depositor comments: The ORF has no Stop codon. This design enables easy recombination into a destination vector to add an epitope tag of choice and Stop codon to the ORF. Do NOT use this plasmid directly for transfections. A set of 4 custom lentiviral vectors is available ( pLX301 (http://www.addgene.org/25895/) , pLX302 (http://www.addgene.org/25896/) , pLX303 (http://www.addgene.org/25897/) , pLX304 (http://www.addgene.org/25890/) ) to be used to express these ORFs in mammalian cells. These plasmids are not included in the kit and must be ordered separately.
How to cite: pDONR223-PAK4 was a gift from William Hahn & David Root (Addgene plasmid # 23713 ; http://n2t.net/addgene:23713 ; RRID:Addgene_23713)
