[The description below was written by a language model from this plasmid's Addgene catalogue record and pLannotate feature annotations shown in this document.]
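Description:
pDONR223-PAK4 is a Gateway entry clone built in the Invitrogen pDONR223 donor backbone, carrying the open reading frame of human PAK4 (p21-activated kinase 4), a serine/threonine kinase involved in cytoskeletal regulation, migration, proliferation and survival signalling downstream of CDC42 and RAC1. The plasmid is propagated in E. coli from a high-copy ColE1/pUC-type origin and is selected with spectinomycin through the aadA (SmR) aminoglycoside adenylyltransferase gene, which sits downstream of a fragment of the class 1 integron Pc promoter and a remnant of a gentamicin resistance gene. rrnB T1 and T2 terminators lie upstream of the cloning region, insulating it from read-through transcription. Small lacZα and lacI fragments are vestigial backbone sequences.

The roughly 1.8 kb PAK4 coding sequence is flanked by two attL recombination sites (annotated as attL3 and attL2 by the automated feature caller), the sites generated when an ORF is recombined into a donor vector. They allow LR Clonase-mediated transfer of the ORF into any compatible destination vector. The ORF deliberately lacks a stop codon, so a C-terminal epitope tag and a stop codon can be supplied by the destination vector. There is no eukaryotic promoter; the only promoter near the insert is a T7 promoter on the opposite strand, so the plasmid is not meant for direct transfection. The depositors point to a companion set of lentiviral destination vectors for mammalian expression. The sequenced plasmid is 4,563 nt, smaller than the empty backbone plus insert, consistent with the insert having replaced the donor vector's original cassette. It belongs to a kinase ORF collection associated with a study of resistance to RAF inhibition.
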