Features (pLannotate 1.2.2; 12 found; start..end, strand, type, name):
     10..46      -  CDS            lacZα (fragment): LacZα fragment of β-galactosidase; lacZ fragment
     63..158     +  protein_bind   attL3: mutant version of attL; recombination site for the Gateway® LR reaction LR Clonase™
    161..1933    +  CDS            PAK4: PAK4_HUMAN - Also known as KIAA1142. Experimental evidence at protein level: Swiss-Prot protein existence level 1. Serine/threonine protein kinase that plays a role in a variety of different signaling pathways including cytoskeleton regulation, cell migration, growth, proliferation or cell survival. Activation by various effectors including growth factor receptors or active CDC42 and RAC1 results in a conformational change and a subsequent autophosphorylation on several serine and/or threonine residues. Phosphorylates and inactivates the protein phosphatase SSH1, leading to increased inhibitor
   1936..2034    -  protein_bind   attL2: mutant version of attL; recombination site for the Gateway® LR reaction LR Clonase™
   2052..2070    -  promoter       T7 promoter: promoter for bacteriophage T7 RNA polymerase
   2260..2283    +  promoter       Pc promoter (fragment): intI1 (promoter lies within the coding sequence); class 1 integron promoter
   2459..2515    +  CDS            GmR (fragment): gentamycin acetyltransferase; aacC1; confers resistance to gentamycin
   2522..3313    +  CDS            SmR: aminoglycoside adenylyltransferase (Murphy, 1985); aadA; confers resistance to spectinomycin and streptomycin
   3406..3994    +  rep_origin     ori: high-copy-number ColE1/pMB1/pBR322/pUC origin of replication
   4177..4269    +  CDS            lacI (fragment): lac repressor; lacI; The lac repressor binds to the lac operator to inhibit transcription in E. coli. This inhibition can be relieved by adding lactose or isopropyl-β-D-thiogalactopyranoside (IPTG).
   4324..4351    -  terminator     rrnB T2 terminator: transcription terminator T2 from the E. coli rrnB gene
   4483..4526    +  terminator     rrnB T1 terminator: Escherichia coli rrnB; transcription terminator T1 from the E. coli rrnB gene
>Addgene plasmid #23713 | pDONR223-PAK4 | addgene full sequence | sequence record 401866 | Addgene NGS Result
AGCATGGATGTTTTCCCAGTCACGACGTTGTAAAACGACGGCCAGTCTTAAGCTCGGGCCCCAAATAATG
ATTTTATTTTGACTGATAGTGACCTGTTCGTTGCAACAAATTGATGAGCAATGCTTTTTTATAATGCCAA
CTTTGTACAAAAAAGTTGGCATGTTTGGGAAGAGGAAGAAGCGGGTGGAGATCTCCGCGCCGTCCAACTT
CGAGCACCGCGTGCACACGGGCTTCGACCAGCACGAGCAGAAGTTCACGGGGCTGCCCCGCCAGTGGCAG
AGCCTGATCGAGGAGTCGGCTCGCCGGCCCAAGCCCCTCGTCGACCCCGCCTGCATCACCTCCATCCAGC
CCGGGGCCCCCAAGACCATCGTGCGGGGCAGCAAAGGTGCCAAAGATGGGGCCCTCACGCTGCTGCTGGA
CGAGTTTGAGAACATGTCGGTGACACGCTCCAACTCCCTGCGGAGAGACAGCCCGCCGCCGCCCGCCCGT
GCCCGCCAGGAAAATGGGATGCCAGAGGAGCCGGCCACCACGGCCAGAGGGGGCCCAGGGAAGGCAGGCA
GCCGAGGCCGGTTCGCCGGTCACAGCGAGGCGGGTGGCGGCAGTGGTGACAGGCGACGGGCGGGGCCAGA
GAAGAGGCCCAAGTCTTCCAGGGAGGGCTCAGGGGGTCCCCAGGAGTCCTCCCGGGACAAACGCCCCCTC
TCCGGGCCTGATGTCGGCACCCCCCAGCCTGCTGGTCTGGCCAGTGGGGCGAAACTGGCAGCTGGCCGGC
CCTTTAACACCTACCCGAGGGCTGACACGGACCACCCATCCCGGGGTGCCCAGGGGGAGCCTCATGACGT
GGCCCCTAACGGGCCATCAGCGGGGGGCCTGGCCATCCCCCAGTCCTCCTCCTCCTCCTCCCGGCCTCCC
ACCCGAGCCCGAGGTGCCCCCAGCCCTGGAGTGCTGGGACCCCACGCCTCAGAGCCCCAGCTGGCCCCTC
CAGCCTGCACCCCCGCCGCCCCTGCTGTTCCTGGGCCCCCTGGCCCCCGCTCACCACAGCGGGAGCCACA
GCGAGTATCCCATGAGCAGTTCCGGGCTGCCCTGCAGCTGGTGGTGGACCCAGGCGACCCCCGCTCCTAC
CTGGACAACTTCATCAAGATTGGCGAGGGCTCCACGGGCATCGTGTGCATCGCCACCGTGCGCAGCTCGG
GCAAGCTGGTGGCCGTCAAGAAGATGGACCTGCGCAAGCAGCAGAGGCGCGAGCTGCTCTTCAACGAGGT
GGTAATCATGAGGGACTACCAGCACGAGAATGTGGTGGAGATGTACAACAGCTACCTGGTGGGGGACGAG
CTCTGGGTGGTCATGGAGTTCCTGGAAGGAGGCGCCCTCACCGACATCGTCACCCACACCAGGATGAACG
AGGAGCAGATCGCGGCCGTGTGCCTTGCAGTGCTGCAGGCCCTGTCGGTGCTCCACGCCCAGGGCGTCAT
CCACCGGGACATCAAGAGCGACTCGATCCTGCTGACCCATGATGGCAGGGTGAAGCTGTCAGACTTTGGG
TTCTGCGCCCAGGTGAGCAAGGAAGTGCCCCGAAGGAAGTCGCTGGTCGGCACGCCCTACTGGATGGCCC
CAGAGCTCATCTCCCGCCTTCCCTACGGGCCAGAGGTAGACATCTGGTCGCTGGGGATAATGGTGATTGA
GATGGTGGACGGAGAGCCCCCCTACTTCAACGAGCCACCCCTCAAAGCCATGAAGATGATTCGGGACAAC
CTGCCACCCCGACTGAAGAACCTGCACAAGGTGTCGCCATCCCTGAAGGGCTTCCTGGACCGCCTGCTGG
TGCGAGACCCTGCCCAGCGGGCCACGGCAGCCGAGCTGCTGAAGCACCCATTCCTGGCCAAGGCAGGGCC
GCCTGCCAGCATCGTGCCCCTCATGCGCCAGAACCGCACCAGATGCCCAACTTTCTTGTACAAAGTTGGC
ATTATAAGAAAGCATTGCTTATCAATTTGTTGCAACGAACAGGTCACTATCAGTCAAAATAAAATCATTA
TTTGCCATCCAGCTGATATCCCCTATAGTGAGTCGTATTACATGGTCATAGCTGTTTCCTGGCAGCTCTG
GCCCGTGTCTCAAAATCTCTGATGTTACATTGCACAAGATAAAAATATATCATCATGCCTCCTCTAGACC
AGCCAGGACAGAAATGCCTCGACTTCGCTGCTACCCAAGGTTGCCGGGTGACGCACACCGTGGAAACGGA
TGAAGGCACGAACCCAGTGGACATAAGCCTGTTCGGTTCGTAAGCTGTAATGCAAGTAGCGTATGCGCTC
ACGCAACTGGTCCAGAACCTTGACCGAACGCAGCGGTGGTAACGGCGCAGTGGCGGTTTTCATGGCTTGT
TATGACTGTTTTTTTGGGGTACAGTCTATGCCTCGGGCATCCAAGCAGCAAGCGCGTTACGCCGTGGGTC
GATGTTTGATGTTATGGAGCAGCAACGATGTTACGCAGCAGGGCAGTCGCCCTAAAACAAAGTTAAACAT
TATGAGGGAAGCGGTGATCGCCGAAGTATCGACTCAACTATCAGAGGTAGTTGGCGTCATCGAGCGCCAT
CTCGAACCGACGTTGCTGGCCGTACATTTGTACGGCTCCGCAGTGGATGGCGGCCTGAAGCCACACAGTG
ATATTGATTTGCTGGTTACGGTGACCGTAAGGCTTGATGAAACAACGCGGCGAGCTTTGATCAACGACCT
TTTGGAAACTTCGGCTTCCCCTGGAGAGAGCGAGATTCTCCGCGCTGTAGAAGTCACCATTGTTGTGCAC
GACGACATCATTCCGTGGCGTTATCCAGCTAAGCGCGAACTGCAATTTGGAGAATGGCAGCGCAATGACA
TTCTTGCAGGTATCTTCGAGCCAGCCACGATCGACATTGATCTGGCTATCTTGCTGACAAAAGCAAGAGA
ACATAGCGTTGCCTTGGTAGGTCCAGCGGCGGAGGAACTCTTTGATCCGGTTCCTGAACAGGATCTATTT
GAGGCGCTAAATGAAACCTTAACGCTATGGAACTCGCCGCCCGACTGGGCTGGCGATGAGCGAAATGTAG
TGCTTACGTTGTCCCGCATTTGGTACAGCGCAGTAACCGGCAAAATCGCGCCGAAGGATGTCGCTGCCGA
CTGGGCAATGGAGCGCCTGCCGGCCCAGTATCAGCCCGTCATACTTGAAGCTAGACAGGCTTATCTTGGA
CAAGAAGAAGATCGCTTGGCCTCGCGCGCAGATCAGTTGGAAGAATTTGTCCACTACGTGAAAGGCGAGA
TCACCAAGGTAGTCGGCAAATAACCCTCGAGCCACCCATGACCAAAATCCCTTAACGTGAGTTACGCGTC
GTTCCACTGAGCGTCAGACCCCGTAGAAAAGATCAAAGGATCTTCTTGAGATCCTTTTTTTCTGCGCGTA
ATCTGCTGCTTGCAAACAAAAAAACCACCGCTACCAGCGGTGGTTTGTTTGCCGGATCAAGAGCTACCAA
CTCTTTTTCCGAAGGTAACTGGCTTCAGCAGAGCGCAGATACCAAATACTGTTCTTCTAGTGTAGCCGTA
GTTAGGCCACCACTTCAAGAACTCTGTAGCACCGCCTACATACCTCGCTCTGCTAATCCTGTTACCAGTG
GCTGCTGCCAGTGGCGATAAGTCGTGTCTTACCGGGTTGGACTCAAGACGATAGTTACCGGATAAGGCGC
AGCGGTCGGGCTGAACGGGGGGTTCGTGCACACAGCCCAGCTTGGAGCGAACGACCTACACCGAACTGAG
ATACCTACAGCGTGAGCTATGAGAAAGCGCCACGCTTCCCGAAGGGAGAAAGGCGGACAGGTATCCGGTA
AGCGGCAGGGTCGGAACAGGAGAGCGCACGAGGGAGCTTCCAGGGGGAAACGCCTGGTATCTTTATAGTC
CTGTCGGGTTTCGCCACCTCTGACTTGAGCGTCGATTTTTGTGATGCTCGTCAGGGGGGCGGAGCCTATG
GAAAAACGCCAGCAACGCGGCCTTTTTACGGTTCCTGGCCTTTTGCTGGCCTTTTGCTCACATGTTCTTT
CCTGCGTTATCCCCTGATTCTGTGGATAACCGTATTACCGCCTTTGAGTGAGCTGATACCGCTCGCCGCA
GCCGAACGACCGAGCGCAGCGAGTCAGTGAGCGAGGAAGCGGAAGAGCGCCCAATACGCAAACCGCCTCT
CCCCGCGCGTTGGCCGATTCATTAATGCAGCTGGCACGACAGGTTTCCCGACTGGAAAGCGGGCAGTGAG
CGCAACGCAATTAATACGCGTACCGCTAGCCAGGAAGAGTTTGTAGAAACGCAAAAAGGCCATCCGTCAG
GATGGCCTTCTGCTTAGTTTGATGCCTGGCAGTTTATGGCGGGCGTCCTGCCCGCCACCCTCCGGGCCGT
TGCTTCACAACGTTCAAATCCGCTCCCGGCGGATTTGTCCTACTCAGGAGAGCGTTCACCGACAAACAAC
AGATAAAACGAAAGGCCCAGTCTTCCGACTGAGCCTTTCGTTTTATTTGATGCCTGGCAGTTCCCTACTC
TCGCGTTAACGCT
