>Addgene plasmid #23713 | pDONR223-PAK4 | depositor partial sequence | sequence record 11158 | Author sequence
ATGTTTGGGAAGAGGAAGAAGCGGGTGGAGATCTCCGCGCCGTCCAACTTCGAGCACCGCGTGCACACGG
GCTTCGACCAGCACGAGCAGAAGTTCACGGGGCTGCCCCGCCAGTGGCAGAGCCTGATCGAGGAGTCGGC
TCGCCGGCCCAAGCCCCTCGTCGACCCCGCCTGCATCACCTCCATCCAGCCCGGGGCCCCCAAGACCATC
GTGCGGGGCAGCAAAGGTGCCAAAGATGGGGCCCTCACGCTGCTGCTGGACGAGTTTGAGAACATGTCGG
TGACACGCTCCAACTCCCTGCGGAGAGACAGCCCGCCGCCGCCCGCCCGTGCCCGCCAGGAAAATGGGAT
GCCAGAGGAGCCGGCCACCACGGCCAGAGGGGGCCCAGGGAAGGCAGGCAGCCGAGGCCGGTTCGCCGGT
CACAGCGAGGCGGGTGGCGGCAGTGGTGACAGGCGACGGGCGGGGCCAGAGAAGAGGCCCAAGTCTTCCA
GGGAGGGCTCAGGGGGTCCCCAGGAGTCCTCCCGGGACAAACGCCCCCTCTCCGGGCCTGATGTCGGCAC
CCCCCAGCCTGCTGGTCTGGCCAGTGGGGCGAAACTGGCAGCTGGCCGGCCCTTTAACACCTACCCGAGG
GCTGACACGGACCACCCATCCCGGGGTGCCCAGGGGGAGCCTCATGACGTGGCCCCTAACGGGCCATCAG
CGGGGGGCCTGGCCATCCCCCAGTCCTCCTCCTCCTCCTCCCGGCCTCCCACCCGAGCCCGAGGTGCCCC
CAGCCCTGGAGTGCTGGGACCCCACGCCTCAGAGCCCCAGCTGGCCCCTCCAGCCTGCACCCCCGCCGCC
CCTGCTGTTCCTGGGCCCCCTGGCCCCCGCTCACCACAGCGGGAGCCACAGCGAGTATCCCATGAGCAGT
TCCGGGCTGCCCTGCAGCTGGTGGTGGACCCAGGCGACCCCCGCTCCTACCTGGACAACTTCATCAAGAT
TGGCGAGGGCTCCACGGGCATCGTGTGCATCGCCACCGTGCGCAGCTCGGGCAAGCTGGTGGCCGTCAAG
AAGATGGACCTGCGCAAGCAGCAGAGGCGCGAGCTGCTCTTCAACGAGGTGGTAATCATGAGGGACTACC
AGCACGAGAATGTGGTGGAGATGTACAACAGCTACCTGGTGGGGGACGAGCTCTGGGTGGTCATGGAGTT
CCTGGAAGGAGGCGCCCTCACCGACATCGTCACCCACACCAGGATGAACGAGGAGCAGATCGCGGCCGTG
TGCCTTGCAGTGCTGCAGGCCCTGTCGGTGCTCCACGCCCAGGGCGTCATCCACCGGGACATCAAGAGCG
ACTCGATCCTGCTGACCCATGATGGCAGGGTGAAGCTGTCAGACTTTGGGTTCTGCGCCCAGGTGAGCAA
GGAAGTGCCCCGAAGGAAGTCGCTGGTCGGCACGCCCTACTGGATGGCCCCAGAGCTCATCTCCCGCCTT
CCCTACGGGCCAGAGGTAGACATCTGGTCGCTGGGGATAATGGTGATTGAGATGGTGGACGGAGAGCCCC
CCTACTTCAACGAGCCACCCCTCAAAGCCATGAAGATGATTCGGGACAACCTGCCACCCCGACTGAAGAA
CCTGCACAAGGTGTCGCCATCCCTGAAGGGCTTCCTGGACCGCCTGCTGGTGCGAGACCCTGCCCAGCGG
GCCACGGCAGCCGAGCTGCTGAAGCACCCATTCCTGGCCAAGGCAGGGCCGCCTGCCAGCATCGTGCCCC
TCATGCGCCAGAACCGCACCAGATGA
