>Addgene plasmid #23713 | pDONR223-PAK4 | addgene partial sequence | sequence record 29495 | 23713 with M13pUC-fwd
CTCGGGCCCAATAATGATTTTATTTTGACTGATAGTGACCTGTTCGTTGCAACAAATTGATGAGCAATGC
TTTTTTATAATGCCAACTTTGTACAAAAAAGTTGGCATGTTTGGGAAGAGGAAGAAGCGGGTGGAGATCT
CCGCGCCGTCCAACTTCGAGCACCGCGTGCACACGGGCTTCGACCAGCACGAGCAGAAGTTCACGGGGCT
GCCCCGCCAGTGGCAGAGCCTGATCGAGGAGTCGGCTCGCCGGCCCAAGCCCCTCGTCGACCCCGCCTGC
ATCACCTCCATCCAGCCCGGGGCCCCCAAGACCATCGTGCGGGGCAGCAAAGGTGCCAAAGATGGGGCCC
TCACGCTGCTGCTGGACGAGTTTGAGAACATGTCGGTGACACGCTCCAACTCCCTGCGGAGAGACAGCCC
GCCGCCGCCCGCCCGTGCCCGCCAGGAAAATGGGATGCCAGAGGAGCCGGCCACCACGGCCAGAGGGGGC
CCAGGGAAGGCAGGCAGCCGAGGCCGGTTCGCCGGTCACAGCGAGGCGGGTGGCGGCAGTGGTGACAGGC
GACGGGCGGGGCCAGAGAAGAGGCCCAAGTCTTCCAGGGAGGGCTCAGGGGGTCCCCAGGAGTCCTCCCG
GGACAAACGCCCCCTCTCCGGGCCTGATGTCGGCACCCCCCAGCCTGCTGGT
